>Addgene plasmid #176860 | PZac2.1 gfaABC1D-Cx43-GFP | addgene full sequence | sequence record 348849 | Addgene NGS Result
AGCGCCCAATACGCAAACCGCCTCTCCCCGCGCGTTGGCCGATTCATTAATGCAGCTGGCACGACAGGTT
TCCCGACTGGAAAGCGGGCAGTGAGCGCAACGCAATTAATGTGAGTTAGCTCACTCATTAGGCACCCCAG
GCTTTACACTTTATGCTTCCGGCTCGTATGTTGTGTGGAATTGTGAGCGGATAACAATTTCACACAGGAA
ACAGCTATGACCATGATTACGCCAGATTTAATTAAGGCCTTAATTAGGCTGCGCGCTCGCTCGCTCACTG
AGGCCGCCCGGGCAAAGCCCGGGCGTCGGGCGACCTTTGGTCGCCCGGCCTCAGTGAGCGAGCGAGCGCG
CAGAGAGGGAGTGGCCAACTCCATCACTAGGGGTTCCTTGTAGTTAATGATTAACCCGCCATGCTACTTA
TCTACGTAGCCATGCTCTAGGAAGATCTAACATATCCTGGTGTGGAGTAGGGGACGCTGCTCTGACAGAG
GCTCGGGGGCCTGAGCTGGCTCTGTGAGCTGGGGAGGAGGCAGACAGCCAGGCCTTGTCTGCAAGCAGAC
CTGGCAGCATTGGGCTGGCCGCCCCCCAGGGCCTCCTCTTCATGCCCAGTGAATGACTCACCTTGGCACA
GACACAATGTTCGGGGTGGGCACAGTGCCTGCTTCCCGCCGCACCCCAGCCCCCCTCAAATGCCTTCCGA
GAAGCCCATTGAGCAGGGGGCTTGCATTGCACCCCAGCCTGACAGCCTGGCATCTTGGGATAAAAGCAGC
ACAGCCCCCTAGGGGCTGCCCTTGCTGTGTGGCGCCACCGGCGGTGGAGAACAAGGCTCTATTCAGCCTG
TGCCCAGGAAAGGGGATCAGGGGATGCCCAGGCATGGACAGTGGGTGGCAGGGGGGGAGAGGAGGGCTGT
CTGCTTCCCAGAAGTCCAAGGACACAAATGGGTGAGGGGAGAGCTCTCCCCATAGCTGGGCTGCGGCCCA
ACCCCACCCCCTCAGGCTATGCCAGGGGGTGTTGCCAGGGGCACCCGGGCATCGCCAGTCTAGCCCACTC
CTTCATAAAGCCCTCGCATCCCAGGAGCGAGCAGAGCCAGAGCAGGTTGGAGAGGAGACGCATCACCTCC
GCTGCTCGCAAGCTTTATTGCGGTAGTTTATCACAGTTAAATTGCTAACGCAGTCAGTGCTTCTGACACA
ACAGTCTCGAACTTAAGCTGCAGAAGTTGGTCGTGAGGCACTGGGCAGGTAAGTATCAAGGTTACAAGAC
AGGTTTAAGGAGACCAATAGAAACTGGGCTTGTCGAGACAGAGAAGACTCTTGCGTTTCTGATAGGCACC
TATTGGTCTTACTGACATCCACTTTGCCTTTCTCTCCACAGGTGTCCACTCCCAGTTCAATTACAGCTCT
TAAGGCTAGAGTACTTAATACGACTCACTATAGGCTAGCCTCGAGCTCAAGCTTCGAATTATGGGTGACT
GGAGTGCCTTGGGGAAGCTTCTGGACAAGGTCCAAGCCTACTCCACCGCTGGAGGGAAGGTGTGGCTGTC
AGTGCTCTTCATATTCAGAATCCTGCTCCTGGGGACAGCTGTTGAGTCAGCTTGGGGTGATGAACAGTCT
GCCTTTCGCTGTAACACTCAACAACCTGGCTGCGAAAACGTCTGCTATGACAAGTCCTTCCCCATCTCTC
ACGTGCGCTTCTGGGTCCTTCAGATCATATTCGTGTCTGTGCCCACCCTCCTGTACTTGGCCCATGTGTT
CTATGTGATGAGGAAGGAAGAGAAGCTAAACAAGAAAGAAGAGGAGCTCAAAGTGGCCCAGACTGACGGG
GTCAACGTGGAGATGCACCTGAAGCAGATTGAAATCAAGAAGTTCAAGTACGGGATTGAAGAGCACGGCA
AGGTGAAAATGAGGGGCGGCTTGCTGAGAACCTACATCATCAGCATCCTCTTCAAGTCTGTCTTCGAGGT
GGCCTTCCTGCTCATCCAGTGGTACATCTATGGGTTCAGCTTGAGCGCGGTCTACACCTGCAAGAGAGAT
CCCTGCCCCCACCAGGTAGACTGCTTCCTCTCACGTCCCACGGAGAAAACCATCTTCATCATCTTCATGC
TGGTGGTGTCCTTGGTGTCTCTCGCTTTGAACATCATTGAGCTCTTCTACGTCTTCTTCAAAGGCGTTAA
GGATCGCGTGAAGGGAAGAAGCGATCCTTACCACGCCACCACTGGCCCACTGAGCCCATCAAAAGACTGC
GGATCTCCAAAATACGCCTACTTCAATGGCTGCTCCTCACCAACGGCTCCACTCTCGCCTATGTCTCCTC
CTGGGTACAAGCTGGTTACTGGTGACAGAAACAATTCCTCGTGCCGCAATTACAACAAGCAAGCTAGCGA
GCAAAACTGGGCGAACTACAGCGCAGAGCAAAATCGCATGGGGCAGGCCGGAAGCACCATCTCCAACTCG
CACGCCCAGCCGTTCGATTTCCCCGACGACAACCAGAATGCCAAAAAAGTTGCTGCTGGACATGAACTCC
AGCCATTAGCCATCGTGGACCAACGACCTTCCAGCAGAGCCAGCAGCCGCGCCAGCAGCAGGCCTCGGCC
TGATGACCTGGAGATTGATCCACCGGTCGCCACCATGGTGAGCAAGGGAGAGGAGCTGTTCACCGGGGTG
GTGCCCATCCTGGTCGAGCTGGACGGCGACGTAAACGGCCACAAGTTCAGCGTGTCCGGCGAGGGCGAGG
GCGATGCCACCTACGGCAAGCTGACCCTGAAGTTCATCTGCACCACCGGCAAGCTGCCCGTGCCCTGGCC
CACCCTCGTGACCACCCTGACCTACGGCGTGCAGTGCTTCAGCCGCTACCCCGACCACATGAAGCAGCAC
GACTTCTTCAAGTCCGCCATGCCCGAAGGCTACGTCCAGGAGCGCACCATCTTCTTCAAGGACGACGGCA
ACTACAAGACCCGCGCCGAGGTGAAGTTCGAGGGCGACACCCTGGTGAACCGCATCGAGCTGAAGGGCAT
CGACTTCAAGGAGGACGGCAACATCCTGGGGCACAAGCTGGAGTACAACTACAACAGCCACAACGTCTAT
ATCATGGCCGACAAGCAGAAGAACGGCATCAAGGTGAACTTCAAGATCCGCCACAACATCGAGGACGGCA
GCGTGCAGCTCGCCGACCACTACCAGCAGAACACCCCCATCGGCGACGGCCCCGTGCTGCTGCCCGACAA
CCACTACCTGAGCACCCAGTCCGCCCTGAGCAAAGACCCCAACGAGAAGCGCGATCACATGGTCCTGCTG
GAGTTCGTGACCGCCGCCGGGATCACTCTCGGCATGGACGAGCTGTACAAGTAAAGCGGCCGCGACCGGT
ATCATCAAGCTTATCGATAATCAACCTCTGGATTACAAAATTTGTGAAAGATTGACTGGTATTCTTAACT
ATGTTGCTCCTTTTACGCTATGTGGATACGCTGCTTTAATGCCTTTGTATCATGCTATTGCTTCCCGTAT
GGCTTTCATTTTCTCCTCCTTGTATAAATCCTGGTTGCTGTCTCTTTATGAGGAGTTGTGGCCCGTTGTC
AGGCAACGTGGCGTGGTGTGCACTGTGTTTGCTGACGCAACCCCCACTGGTTGGGGCATTGCCACCACCT
GTCAGCTCCTTTCCGGGACTTTCGCTTTCCCCCTCCCTATTGCCACGGCGGAACTCATCGCCGCCTGCCT
TGCCCGCTGCTGGACAGGGGCTCGGCTGTTGGGCACTGACAATTCCGTGGTGTTGTCGGGGAAATCATCG
TCCTTTCCTTGGCTGCTCGCCTATGTTGCCACCTGGATTCTGCGCGGGACGTCCTTCTGCTACGTCCCTT
CGGCCCTCAATCCAGCGGACCTTCCTTCCCGCGGCCTGCTGCCGGCTCTGCGGCCTCTTCCGCGTCTTCG
CCTTCGCCCTCAGACGAGTCGGATCTCCCTTTGGGCCGCCTCCCCGCATCGATACCTCTAGAGTCGACCC
GGGCGGCCGCTTCGAGCAGACATGATAAGATACATTGATGAGTTTGGACAAACCACAACTAGAATGCAGT
GAAAAAAATGCTTTATTTGTGAAATTTGTGATGCTATTGCTTTATTTGTAACCATTATAAGCTGCAATAA
ACAAGTTAACAACAACAATTGCATTCATTTTATGTTTCAGGTTCAGGGGGAGATGTGGGAGGTTTTTTAA
AGCAAGTAAAACCTCTACAAATGTGGTAAAATCGATAAGGATCTTCCTAGAGCATGGCTACGTAGATAAG
TAGCATGGCGGGTTAATCATTAACTACAAGGAACCCCTAGTGATGGAGTTGGCCACTCCCTCTCTGCGCG
CTCGCTCGCTCACTGAGGCCGGGCGACCAAAGGTCGCCCGACGCCCGGGCTTTGCCCGGGCGGCCTCAGT
GAGCGAGCGAGCGCGCAGCCTTAATTAACCTAATTCACTGGCCGTCGTTTTACAACGTCGTGACTGGGAA
AACCCTGGCGTTACCCAACTTAATCGCCTTGCAGCACATCCCCCTTTCGCCAGCTGGCGTAATAGCGAAG
AGGCCCGCACCGATCGCCCTTCCCAACAGTTGCGCAGCCTGAATGGCGAATGGG
[124 nt withheld, positions 4605-4728]
C
[91 nt withheld, positions 4730-4820]
A
[49 nt withheld, positions 4822-4870]
CCTTTGACGTTGGAGTCCACGTTCTTT
[37 nt withheld, positions 4898-4934]
ACCCTATCTCGGTCTATTCTTTTGATTTATAAGGGATTTTGCCGATTTCGGCCTATTGGTTAAAAAATGA
GCTGATTTAACAAAAATTTAACGCGAATTTTAACAAAATATTAACGCTTACAATTTAGGTGGCACTTTTC
GGGGAAATGTGCGCGGAACCCCTATTTGTTTATTTTTCTAAATACATTCAAATATGTATCCGCTCATGAG
ACAATAACCCTGATAAATGCTTCAATAATATTGAAAAAGGAAGAGTATGAGTATTCAACATTTCCGTGTC
GCCCTTATTCCCTTTTTTGCGGCATTTTGCCTTCCTGTTTTTGCTCACCCAGAAACGCTGGTGAAAGTAA
AAGATGCTGAAGATCAGTTGGGTGCACGAGTGGGTTACATCGAACTGGATCTCAACAGCGGTAAGATCCT
TGAGAGTTTTCGCCCCGAAGAACGTTTTCCAATGATGAGCACTTTTAAAGTTCTGCTATGTGGCGCGGTA
TTATCCCGTATTGACGCCGGGCAAGAGCAACTCGGTCGCCGCATACACTATTCTCAGAATGACTTGGTTG
AGTACTCACCAGTCACAGAAAAGCATCTTACGGATGGCATGACAGTAAGAGAATTATGCAGTGCTGCCAT
AACCATGAGTGATAACACTGCGGCCAACTTACTTCTGACAACGATCGGAGGACCGAAGGAGCTAACCGCT
TTTTTGCACAACATGGGGGATCATGTAACTCGCCTTGATCGTTGGGAACCGGAGCTGAATGAAGCCATAC
CAAACGACGAGCGTGACACCACGATGCCTGTAGCAATGGCAACAACGTTGCGCAAACTATTAACTGGCGA
ACTACTTACTCTAGCTTCCCGGCAACAATTAATAGACTGGATGGAGGCGGATAAAGTTGCAGGACCACTT
CTGCGCTCGGCCCTTCCGGCTGGCTGGTTTATTGCTGATAAATCTGGAGCCGGTGAGCGTGGGTCTCGCG
GTATCATTGCAGCACTGGGGCCAGATGGTAAGCCCTCCCGTATCGTAGTTATCTACACGACGGGGAGTCA
GGCAACTATGGATGAACGAAATAGACAGATCGCTGAGATAGGTGCCTCACTGATTAAGCATTGGTAACTG
TCAGACCAAGTTTACTCATATATACTTTAGATTGATTTAAAACTTCATTTTTAATTTAAAAGGATCTAGG
TGAAGATCCTTTTTGATAATCTCATGACCAAAATCCCTTAACGTGAGTTTTCGTTCCACTGAGCGTCAGA
CCCCGTAGAAAAGATCAAAGGATCTTCTTGAGATCCTTTTTTTCTGCGCGTAATCTGCTGCTTGCAAACA
AAAAAACCACCGCTACCAGCGGTGGTTTGTTTGCCGGATCAAGAGCTACCAACTCTTTTTCCGAAGGTAA
CTGGCTTCAGCAGAGCGCAGATACCAAATACTGTTCTTCTAGTGTAGCCGTAGTTAGGCCACCACTTCAA
GAACTCTGTAGCACCGCCTACATACCTCGCTCTGCTAATCCTGTTACCAGTGGCTGCTGCCAGTGGCGAT
AAGTCGTGTCTTACCGGGTTGGACTCAAGACGATAGTTACCGGATAAGGCGCAGCGGTCGGGCTGAACGG
GGGGTTCGTGCACACAGCCCAGCTTGGAGCGAACGACCTACACCGAACTGAGATACCTACAGCGTGAGCT
ATGAGAAAGCGCCACGCTTCCCGAAGGGAGAAAGGCGGACAGGTATCCGGTAAGCGGCAGGGTCGGAACA
GGAGAGCGCACGAGGGAGCTTCCAGGGGGAAACGCCTGGTATCTTTATAGTCCTGTCGGGTTTCGCCACC
TCTGACTTGAGCGTCGATTTTTGTGATGCTCGTCAGGGGGGCGGAGCCTATGGAAAAACGCCAGCAACGC
GGCCTTTTTACGGTTCCTGGCCTTTTGCTGGCCTTTTGCTCACATGTTCTTTCCTGCGTTATCCCCTGAT
TCTGTGGATAACCGTATTACCGCCTTTGAGTGAGCTGATACCGCTCGCCGCAGCCGAACGACCGAGCGCA
GCGAGTCAGTGAGCGAGGAAGCGGAAG
Features (pLannotate 1.2.2; 19 found; start..end, strand, type, name):
      2..94      +  CDS            lacI (fragment): lac repressor; lacI; The lac repressor binds to the lac operator to inhibit transcription in E. coli. This inhibition can be relieved by adding lactose or isopropyl-β-D-thiogalactopyranoside (IPTG).
    107..128     +  protein_bind   CAP binding site: CAP binding activates transcription in the presence of cAMP. E. coli catabolite activator protein
    143..173     +  promoter       lac promoter: promoter for the E. coli lac operon
    181..197     +  protein_bind   lac operator: The lac repressor binds to the lac operator to inhibit transcription in E. coli. This inhibition can be relieved by adding lactose or isopropyl-β-D-thiogalactopyranoside (IPTG). lac repressor encoded by lacI
    258..388     -  repeat_region  AAV2 ITR (fragment): inverted terminal repeat of adeno-associated virus serotype 2 inverted
   1239..1371    +  intron         chimeric intron: chimera between introns from human β-globin and immunoglobulin heavy chain genes
   1416..1434    +  promoter       T7 promoter: promoter for bacteriophage T7 RNA polymerase
   1440..1460    +  misc_feature   MCS (fragment): multiple cloning site
   1461..2606    +  CDS            Gja1: CXA1_RAT - Also known as Cxn-43. Experimental evidence at protein level: Swiss-Prot protein existence level 1. Gap junction protein that acts as a regulator of bladder capacity. A gap junction consists of a cluster of closely packed pairs of transmembrane channels, the connexons, through which materials of low MW diffuse from one cell to a neighboring cell. Negative regulator of bladder functional capacity: acts by enhancing intercellular electrical and chemical transmission, thus sensitizing bladder muscles to cholinergic neural stimuli and causing them to contract (By similarity). May play a
   2625..3341    +  CDS            EGFP: EGFP is a basic (constitutively fluorescent) green fluorescent protein published in 1996, derived from Aequorea victoria. It is reported to be a rapidly-maturing weak dimer with moderate acid sensitivity.
   3379..3967    +  misc_feature   WPRE: woodchuck hepatitis virus posttranscriptional regulatory element
   4016..4137    -  polyA_signal   SV40 poly(A) signal: SV40 polyadenylation signal
   4160..4228    -  CDS            large T antigen (fragment): large T antigen from SV40 (simian virus 40)
   4299..4429    +  repeat_region  AAV2 ITR (fragment): inverted terminal repeat of adeno-associated virus serotype 2 inverted
   4443..4600    +  CDS            lacZα (fragment): LacZα fragment of β-galactosidase; lacZ fragment
   4605..5033    +  rep_origin     f1 ori (sequence partly withheld): f1 bacteriophage origin of replication; arrow indicates direction of (+) strand synthesis
   5086..5190    +  promoter       AmpR promoter: bla
   5191..6051    +  CDS            AmpR: β-lactamase; bla; confers resistance to ampicillin, carbenicillin, and related antibiotics
   6222..6810    +  rep_origin     ori: high-copy-number ColE1/pMB1/pBR322/pUC origin of replication
