[The description below was written by a language model from this plasmid's Addgene catalogue record and pLannotate feature annotations shown in this document.]
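Description:
PZac2.1 gfaABC1D-Cx43-GFP is an adeno-associated virus transfer plasmid built on the PZac2.1 backbone, about 7 kb in total, designed to express a fluorescently tagged gap junction protein in astrocytes. It is propagated in E. coli through a high-copy ColE1/pUC-type origin and selected with ampicillin via the β-lactamase gene. The backbone also carries an f1 phage origin and remnants of the lac region (lacI and lacZα fragments, lac promoter and operator) left over from its cloning-vector ancestry. Two AAV2 inverted terminal repeats, annotated as partial matches, flank the expression cassette and define the segment that is replicated and packaged into AAV particles when helper and capsid functions are supplied in trans.

Between the ITRs, the catalogue entry names gfaABC1D as the promoter, a compact GFAP-derived element commonly used to restrict expression to astrocytes. The feature table does not annotate it, but an unannotated stretch between the left ITR and the chimeric β-globin/immunoglobulin intron would accommodate it. Downstream lie a T7 promoter, an MCS remnant, and the connexin 43 (Gja1) coding sequence joined through a short linker to EGFP at its C-terminus. The record lists the insert as mouse, whereas the automated annotation's best match is the rat protein, so the species of origin is not fully resolved by the record. A WPRE follows to enhance transcript stability and expression, and an SV40 polyadenylation signal is annotated after it, on the reverse strand. The construct is intended for visualising Cx43 localisation in astrocytes, and the associated publication concerns astrocyte and neuron subproteomes.
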