Addgene plasmid #176860: PZac2.1 gfaABC1D-Cx43-GFP
Purpose: Expresses Cx43 fused with GFP at the C-terminus in astrocytes
Depositing lab: Baljit Khakh. Depositing organization: University of California, Los Angeles (UCLA). Publication: Astrocyte-neuron subproteomes and obsessive-compulsive disorder mechanisms. Soto JS, Jami-Alahmadi Y, Chacon J, Moye SL, Diaz-Castro B, Wohlschlegel JA, Khakh BS. Nature. 2023 Apr;616(7958):764-773. doi: 10.1038/s41586-023-05927-7. Epub 2023 Apr 12. PubMed 37046092.
Backbone
  Vector backbone: PZac2.1
  Backbone manufacturer: Khakh lab
  Backbone size w/o insert (bp): 5110
  Total vector size (bp): 6991
  Vector type: Bacterial Expression, AAV
Growth in bacteria
  Bacterial resistance: Ampicillin, 100 μg/mL
  Growth temperature: 37°C
  Growth strain: NEB Stable
  Copy number: Unknown
Gene/Insert
  Gene/Insert name: Cx43-eGFP
  Species: M. musculus (mouse)
  Insert size (bp): 1880
  Entrez Gene: Gja1 (a.k.a. Cnx43, Cx43, Cx43alpha1, Cxnk1, Gja-1, Npm1, connexin43)
  Promoter: gfaABC1D
  Tag / fusion protein: GFP (C terminal on insert)
  Cloning method: Ligation Independent Cloning
  Sequencing primers: 5′ taatacgactcactatagg; 3′ gtggtttgtccaaactcatc
Resource information
  A portion of this plasmid was derived from a plasmid made by: David Spray lab
Terms and licenses: Academic/Nonprofit Terms; Industry Terms: Not Available to Industry
How to cite: PZac2.1 gfaABC1D-Cx43-GFP was a gift from Baljit Khakh (Addgene plasmid # 176860 ; http://n2t.net/addgene:176860 ; RRID:Addgene_176860)
